>Addgene plasmid #23579 | pDONR223-SH3BP5 | depositor partial sequence | sequence record 10746 | Author sequence
ATGGAGCAGGGGCTGGAGGAGGAAGAAGAGGTGGATCCCCGGATCCAGGGAGAACTGGAGAAGTTAAATC
AGTCCACGGATGATATCAACAGACGGGAGACTGAACTTGAGGATGCTCGTCAGAAGTTCCGCTCTGTTCT
GGTTGAAGCAACGGTGAAACTGGATGAACTGGTGAAGAAAATTGGCAAAGCTGTGGAAGACTCCAAGCCC
TACTGGGAGGCACGGAGGGTGGCGAGGCAGGCTCAGCTGGAAGCTCAGAAAGCCACGCAGGACTTCCAGA
GGGCCACAGAGGTGCTCCGTGCCGCCAAGGAGACCATCTCCCTGGCCGAGCAGCGGCTGCTGGAGGATGA
CAAGCGGCAGTTCGACTCCGCCTGGCAGGAGATGCTGAATCACGCCACTCAGAGGGTCATGGAGGCGGAG
CAGACCAAGACCAGGAGCGAGCTGGTGCATAAGGAGACGGCAGCCAGGTACAATGCCGCCATGGGCCGCA
TGCGACAGCTGGAGAAGAAACTCAAGAGAGCCATCAACAAGTCCAAGCCTTATTTTGAACTCAAGGCAAA
GTACTATGTGCAGCTCGAGCAACTGAAAAAGACTGTGGATGACCTGCAGGCCAAACTGACCCTGGCAAAA
GGCGAGTACAAGATGGCCCTGAAGAACCTGGAGATGATCTCAGATGAGATCCACGAGCGGCGGCGCTCCA
GTGCCATGGGGCCTCGGGGATGCGGTGTTGGTGCTGAGGGCAGCAGCACATCTGTGGAGGATCTGCCAGG
GAGCAAACCTGAGCCTGATGCCATTTCTGTGGCCTCGGAGGCCTTTGAAGATGACAGCTGTAGCAACTTT
GTGTCTGAAGATGACTCGGAAACCCAGTCCGTGTCCAGCTTTAGTTCAGGACCAACAAGCCCGTCTGAGA
TGCCTGACCAGTTCCCTGCGGTTGTGAGGCCTGGCAGCCTGGATCTGCCCAGCCCTGTGTCCCTGTCAGA
GTTTGGGATGATGTTCCCAGTGTTGGGCCCTCGAAGTGAATGCAGCGGGGCCTCCTCCCCTGAATGTGAA
GTAGAACGAGGAGACAGGGCAGAAGGGGCAGAGAATAAAACAAGTGACAAAGCCAACAACAACCGGGGCC
TCAGCAGTAGCAGTGGCAGTGGTGGCAGCAGTAAGAGCCAAAGCAGCACCTCCCCTGAGGGCCAGGCCTT
GGAGAACCGGATGAAGCAGCTCTCCCTACAGTGCTCAAAGGGAAGAGATGGAATTATTGCTGACATAAAA
ATGGTGCAGATTGGCTGA
