>Addgene plasmid #23579 | pDONR223-SH3BP5 | addgene partial sequence | sequence record 29417 | 23579 with M13pUC-fwd
CAATAATGATTTTATTTTGACTGATAGTGACCTGTTCGTTGCAACAAATTGATGAGCAATGCTTTTTTAT
AATGCCAACTTTGTACAAAAAAGTTGGCATGGAGCAGGGGCTGGAGGAGGAAGAAGAGGTGGATCCCCGG
ATCCAGGGAGAACTGGAGAAGTTAAATCAGTCCACGGATGATATCAACAGACGGGAGACTGAACTTGAGG
ATGCTCGTCAGAAGTTCCGCTCTGTTCTGGTTGAAGCAACGGTGAAACTGGATGAACTGGTGAAGAAAAT
TGGCAAAGCTGTGGAAGACTCCAAGCCCTACTGGGAGGCACGGAGGGTGGCGAGGCAGGCTCAGCTGGAA
GCTCAGAAAGCCACGCAGGACTTCCAGAGGGCCACAGAGGTGCTCCGTGCCGCCAAGGAGACCATCTCCC
TGGCCGAGCAGCGGCTGCTGGAGGATGACAAGCGGCAGTTCGACTCCGCCTGGCAGGAGATGCTGAATCA
CGCCACTCAGAGGGTCATGGAGGCGGAGCAGACCAAGACCAGGAGCGAGCTGGTGCATAAGGAGACGGCA
GCCAGGTACAATGCCGCCATGGGCCGCATGCGACAGCTGGAGAAGAAACTCAA
