[The description below was written by a language model from this plasmid's Addgene catalogue record.]
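Description:
pDONR223-SH3BP5 is a Gateway entry clone built in the Invitrogen pDONR223 donor backbone (about 5 kb without insert), carrying the human SH3BP5 open reading frame, which encodes SH3-domain binding protein 5, a BTK-associated protein also known as SAB. The insert is recorded as 1278 bp and was introduced by Gateway recombination, so in the finished clone the ORF would be expected to sit between att recombination sites, although no feature table is provided to confirm the exact site arrangement. The plasmid is maintained in E. coli as a high-copy vector and selected with spectinomycin. M13 forward and reverse primer sites flanking the cloning region are listed for sequencing across the insert.

The record gives no promoter for the ORF, and the depositors state explicitly that the plasmid should not be transfected directly. Its role is to act as a shuttle for the coding sequence rather than as an expression construct. The ORF lacks a stop codon by design, so when it is recombined into a destination vector it can read through into a C-terminal epitope tag and stop codon supplied by that vector. The depositors point to a set of four custom lentiviral destination vectors (pLX301 to pLX304) intended for expressing such ORFs in mammalian cells. The clone belongs to a kit of ORF entry clones, and the associated publication concerns resistance to RAF inhibition through reactivation of the MAP kinase pathway, consistent with use in gain-of-function expression screening or individual overexpression studies.
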