Addgene plasmid #23579: pDONR223-SH3BP5
Depositing lab: William Hahn & David Root. Depositing organization: Dana-Farber Cancer Institute. Publication: COT drives resistance to RAF inhibition through MAP kinase pathway reactivation. Johannessen CM, Boehm JS, Kim SY, Thomas SR, Wardwell L, Johnson LA, Emery CM, Stransky N, Cogdill AP, Barretina J, Caponigro G, Hieronymus H, Murray RR, Salehi-Ashtiani K, Hill DE, Vidal M, Zhao JJ, Yang X, Alkan O, Kim S, Harris JL, Wilson CJ, Myer VE, Finan PM, Root DE, Roberts TM, Golub T, Flaherty KT, Dummer R, Weber BL, Sellers WR, Schlegel R, Wargo JA, Hahn WC, Garraway LA. Nature. 2010 Dec 16;468(7326):968-72. doi: 10.1038/nature09627 PubMed 21107320.
Backbone
  Vector backbone: pDONR223
  Backbone manufacturer: Invitrogen
  Backbone size w/o insert (bp): 5005
  Vector type: Gateway Donor vector
Growth in bacteria
  Bacterial resistance: Spectinomycin, 50 μg/mL
  Growth temperature: 37°C
  Growth strain: DH5alpha
  Copy number: High Copy
Gene/Insert
  Gene/Insert name: SH3BP5 (alt name: SH3-domain binding protein 5 (BTK-associated);SH3BP5)
  Species: H. sapiens (human)
  Insert size (bp): 1278
  Entrez Gene: SH3BP5 (a.k.a. SAB, SH3BP-5)
  Cloning method: Gateway Cloning
  Sequencing primers: 5′ M13pUC-fwd; 3′ M13rev
Terms and licenses: Academic/Nonprofit Terms; Industry Terms: Not Available to Industry
Depositor comments: The ORF has no Stop codon. This design enables easy recombination into a destination vector to add an epitope tag of choice and Stop codon to the ORF. Do NOT use this plasmid directly for transfections. A set of 4 custom lentiviral vectors is available ( pLX301 (http://www.addgene.org/25895/) , pLX302 (http://www.addgene.org/25896/) , pLX303 (http://www.addgene.org/25897/) , pLX304 (http://www.addgene.org/25890/) ) to be used to express these ORFs in mammalian cells. These plasmids are not included in the kit and must be ordered separately.
How to cite: pDONR223-SH3BP5 was a gift from William Hahn & David Root (Addgene plasmid # 23579 ; http://n2t.net/addgene:23579 ; RRID:Addgene_23579)
